Addgene plasmid #125832: RCAS-Neu HA SIINFEKL
Purpose: Retroviral expression of rat Neu cDNA
Depositing lab: Yi Li. Depositing organization: Baylor College of Medicine. Publication: Introduction of oncogenes into mammary glands in vivo with an avian retroviral vector initiates and promotes carcinogenesis in mouse models. Du Z, Podsypanina K, Huang S, McGrath A, Toneff MJ, Bogoslovskaia E, Zhang X, Moraes RC, Fluck M, Allred DC, Lewis MT, Varmus HE, Li Y. Proc Natl Acad Sci U S A. 2006 Nov 14;103(46):17396-401. doi: 10.1073/pnas.0608607103. Epub 2006 Nov 7. PubMed 17090666.
Backbone
  Vector backbone: RCAS-Y
  Backbone manufacturer: Yi Li
  Vector type: Mammalian Expression, Retroviral
Growth in bacteria
  Bacterial resistance: Ampicillin, 100 μg/mL
  Growth temperature: 37°C
  Growth strain: NEB Stable
  Copy number: Unknown
Gene/Insert
  Gene/Insert name: Neu (alt name: erb-b2 receptor tyrosine kinase 2)
  Species: R. norvegicus (rat)
  Insert size (bp): 1400
  Mutation: Val to Glu point mutation of codon 664 and truncations at extracellular and intracellular domains
  Entrez Gene: Erbb2 (a.k.a. HER2/neu, neu)
  Tag / fusion protein: 2x HA (C terminal on insert); SIINFEKL (C terminal on insert)
  Cloning method: Restriction Enzyme; 5′ cloning site unknown (unknown if destroyed); 3′ cloning site unknown (unknown if destroyed)
  Sequencing primers: 5′ n/a
Terms and licenses: Academic/Nonprofit Terms; Industry Terms: Not Available to Industry
How to cite: RCAS-Neu HA SIINFEKL was a gift from Yi Li (Addgene plasmid # 125832 ; http://n2t.net/addgene:125832 ; RRID:Addgene_125832)
