[The description below was written by a language model from this plasmid's Addgene catalogue record and the feature table of its GenBank file.]
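Description:
RCAS-Neu HA SIINFEKL is a 13 kb retroviral expression plasmid built on the RCAS-Y backbone, a derivative of the avian, Rous sarcoma virus-based RCAS vector family. RCAS proviruses are generally replication-competent in avian cells and are used to infect mammalian cells engineered to express the avian TVA receptor. The associated publication title describes introducing oncogenes into mouse mammary glands in vivo with such a vector. The bacterial portion is pBR322-like, with a ColE1/pMB1-type origin, the bom mobility region, the rop gene and an ampicillin resistance cassette (bla with its own promoter). Copy number is recorded as unknown. A recombination-reducing E. coli strain is listed for propagation, consistent with the repeated viral sequences.

The payload is a rat Neu (Erbb2, HER2/neu) cDNA of about 1.4 kb that carries the Val-to-Glu substitution at codon 664, known as an activating transmembrane mutation, together with truncations of the extracellular and intracellular domains. Its C terminus is fused to two tandem HA epitope tags, which allow detection of the protein, followed by SIINFEKL, the chicken ovalbumin CD8+ T cell epitope, which can make expressing cells recognisable by OVA-specific T cells.

The feature table annotates only the tags, the OVA peptide, the plasmid backbone and two copies of the RSV enhancer/promoter, which probably correspond to the viral long terminal repeats flanking the provirus. The Neu coding region itself and the viral genes that presumably fill the large unannotated stretch are not marked, and the cloning sites are unknown. Expression of the insert is presumably driven from the LTR, as is usual for RCAS vectors, although the record does not state this.
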