LOCUS       Exported 13016 bp ds-DNA circular SYN 13-MAY-2021
DEFINITION  Retroviral expression of rat Neu cDNA.
ACCESSION   .
VERSION     .
KEYWORDS    RCAS-Neu HA SIINFEKL
SOURCE      synthetic DNA construct
  ORGANISM  synthetic DNA construct
REFERENCE   1 (bases 1 to 13016)
  AUTHORS   Du Z, Podsypanina K, Huang S, McGrath A, Toneff MJ, Bogoslovskaia E,
            Zhang X, Moraes RC, Fluck M, Allred DC, Lewis MT, Varmus HE, Li Y
  TITLE     Introduction of oncogenes into mammary glands in vivo with an avian
            retroviral vector initiates and promotes carcinogenesis in mouse
            models.
  JOURNAL   Proc Natl Acad Sci U S A. 2006 Nov 14;103(46):17396-401. doi:
            10.1073/pnas.0608607103. Epub 2006 Nov 7.
  PUBMED    17090666
REFERENCE   2 (bases 1 to 13016)
  AUTHORS   .
  TITLE     Direct Submission
  JOURNAL   Exported May 13, 2021 from SnapGene Server 1.1.58
            http://www.snapgene.com
FEATURES             Location/Qualifiers
     source          1..13016
                     /organism="synthetic DNA construct"
                     /mol_type="other DNA"
     CDS             1288..1314
                     /codon_start=1
                     /product="HA (human influenza hemagglutinin) epitope tag"
                     /label=HA
                     /translation="YPYDVPDYA"
     CDS             1315..1341
                     /codon_start=1
                     /product="HA (human influenza hemagglutinin) epitope tag"
                     /label=HA
                     /translation="YPYDVPDYA"
     CDS             1348..1371
                     /codon_start=1
                     /product="antigenic CD8+ T cell epitope from chicken
                     ovalbumin"
                     /label=OVA peptide
                     /translation="SIINFEKL"
     promoter        1516..1777
                     /label=RSV promoter
                     /note="Rous sarcoma virus enhancer/promoter"
     primer_bind     complement(2367..2389)
                     /label=M13/pUC Reverse
                     /note="In lacZ gene"
     protein_bind    2378..2394
                     /label=lac operator
                     /bound_moiety="lac repressor encoded by lacI"
                     /note="The lac repressor binds to the lac operator to
                     inhibit transcription in E. coli. This inhibition can be
                     relieved by adding lactose or
                     isopropyl-beta-D-thiogalactopyranoside (IPTG)."
     promoter        complement(2402..2432)
                     /label=lac UV5 promoter
                     /note="E. coli lac promoter with an ""up"" mutation"
     primer_bind     complement(2475..2493)
                     /label=pBRforEco
                     /note="pBR322 vectors, upsteam of EcoRI site, forward
                     primer"
     promoter        2561..2665
                     /gene="bla"
                     /label=AmpR promoter
     CDS             2666..3526
                     /codon_start=1
                     /gene="bla"
                     /product="beta-lactamase"
                     /label=AmpR
                     /note="confers resistance to ampicillin, carbenicillin, and
                     related antibiotics"
                     /translation="MSIQHFRVALIPFFAAFCLPVFAHPETLVKVKDAEDQLGARVGYI
                     ELDLNSGKILESFRPEERFPMMSTFKVLLCGAVLSRVDAGQEQLGRRIHYSQNDLVEYS
                     PVTEKHLTDGMTVRELCSAAITMSDNTAANLLLTTIGGPKELTAFLHNMGDHVTRLDRW
                     EPELNEAIPNDERDTTMPAAMATTLRKLLTGELLTLASRQQLIDWMEADKVAGPLLRSA
                     LPAGWFIADKSGAGERGSRGIIAALGPDGKPSRIVVIYTTGSQATMDERNRQIAEIGAS
                     LIKHW"
     primer_bind     complement(2884..2903)
                     /label=Amp-R
                     /note="Ampicillin resistance gene, reverse primer"
     rep_origin      3697..4285
                     /direction=RIGHT
                     /label=ori
                     /note="high-copy-number ColE1/pMB1/pBR322/pUC origin of
                     replication"
     primer_bind     4186..4205
                     /label=pBR322ori-F
                     /note="pBR322 origin, forward primer"
     primer_bind     4439..4456
                     /label=L4440
                     /note="L4440 vector, forward primer"
     misc_feature    4471..4611
                     /label=bom
                     /note="basis of mobility region from pBR322"
     primer_bind     complement(4537..4556)
                     /label=pRS-marker
                     /note="pRS vectors, use to sequence yeast selectable
                     marker"
     primer_bind     4697..4719
                     /label=pGEX 3'
                     /note="pGEX vectors, reverse primer"
     CDS             complement(4713..4904)
                     /codon_start=1
                     /gene="rop"
                     /product="Rop protein, which maintains plasmids at low copy
                     number"
                     /label=rop
                     /translation="MTKQEKTALNMARFIRSQTLTLLEKLNELDADEQADICESLHDHA
                     DELYRSCLARFGDDGENL"
     promoter        5747..6008
                     /label=RSV promoter
                     /note="Rous sarcoma virus enhancer/promoter"
ORIGIN
        1 atgatcatca tggagctggt ggcctggtgc cgctgggggt tcctcctcgc cctcctgccc
       61 cccggaatcg cgggcaccca agtgtgtcca agcttggtat gccagccgtg ccccatcaac
      121 tgcacccact cctgtgtgga tctggatgaa cgaggctgcc cagcagagca gagagccagc
      181 ccggtgacat tcatcattgc aactgtagag ggcgtcctgc tgttcctgat cttagtggtg
      241 gtcgttggaa tcctaatcaa acgaaggaga cagaagatcc ggaagtatac gatgcgtagg
      301 ctgctgcagg aaactgagtt agtggagccg ctgacgccca gcggagcaat gcccaaccag
      361 gctcagatgc ggatcctaaa agagacggag ctaaggaagg tgaaggtgct tggatcagga
      421 gcttttggca ctgtctacaa gggcatctgg atcccagatg gggagaatgt gaaaatcccc
      481 gtggctatca aggtgttgag agaaaacaca tctcctaaag ccaacaaaga aattctagat
      541 gaagcgtatg tgatggctgg tgtgggttct ccgtatgtgt cccgcctcct gggcatctgc
      601 ctgacatcca cagtacagct ggtgacacag cttatgccct acggctgcct tctggaccat
      661 gtccgagaac accgaggtcg cctaggctcc caggacctgc tcaactggtg tgttcagatt
      721 gccaagggga tgagctacct ggaggacgtg cggcttgtac acagggacct ggctgcccgg
      781 aatgtgctag tcaagagtcc caaccacgtc aagattacag atttcgggct ggctcggctg
      841 ctggacattg atgagacaga gtaccatgca gatgggggca aggtgcccat caaatggatg
      901 gcattggaat ctattctcag acgccggttc acccatcaga gtgatgtgtg gagctatgga
      961 gtgactgtgt gggagctgat gacttttggg gccaaacctt acgatggaat cccagcccgg
     1021 gagatccctg atttgctgga gaagggagaa cgcctacctc agcctccaat ctgcaccatt
     1081 gatgtctaca tgattatggt caaatgttgg atgattgact ctgaatgtcg cccgagattc
     1141 cgggagttgg tgtcagaatt ttcacgtatg gcgagggacc cccagcgttt tgtggtcatc
     1201 cagaacgagg acttgggccc atccagcccc atggctgcag agaaccctga gtacctaggc
     1261 ctggatgtac ctgtagtagg taccgtatac ccatacgacg tcccagacta cgcttaccca
     1321 tacgacgtcc cagactacgc tcttgagagt ataatcaact ttgaaaaact gtgacgcatc
     1381 gatgcgatgt acgggccaga tatacgcgta tctgagggga ctagggtgtg tttaggcgaa
     1441 aagcggggct tcggttgtac gcggttagga gtcccctcag gatatagtag tttcgctttt
     1501 gcatagggag ggggaaatgt agtcttatgc aatactcttg tagtcttgca acatggtaac
     1561 gatgagttag caacatgcct tacaaggaga gaaaaagcac cgtgcatgcc gattggtgga
     1621 agtaaggtgg tacgatcgtg ccttattagg aaggcaacag acgggtctga catggattgg
     1681 acgaaccact gaattccgca ttgcagagat attgtattta agtgcctagc tcgatacaat
     1741 aaacgccatt tgaccattca ccacattggt gtgcacctgg gttgatggcc ggaccgttga
     1801 ttccctgacg actacgagca cctgcatgaa gcagaaggct tcatttggtg accccgacgt
     1861 gatagttagg gaatagtggt cggccacaga cggcgtggcg atcctgtctc catccgtctc
     1921 gtctatcggg aggcgagttc gatgaccctg gtggaggggg ctgcggctta gggaggcaga
     1981 agctgagtac cgtcggaggg gatccacagg acgggtgtgg tcgccatgat cgcgtagtcg
     2041 atagtggctc caagtagcga agcgagcagg actgggcggc ggccaaagcg gtcggacagt
     2101 gctccgagaa cgggtgcgca tagaaattgc atcaacgcat atagcgctag cagcacgcca
     2161 tagtgactgg cgatgctgtc ggaatggacg atatcccgca agaggcccgg cagtaccggc
     2221 ataaccaagc ctatgcctac agcatccagg gtgacggtgc cgaggatgac gatgagcgca
     2281 ttgttagatt tcatacacgg tgcctgactg cgttagcaat ttaactgtga taaactaccg
     2341 cattaaagct ccaagcttgg ctgtttcctg tgtgaaattg ttatccgctc acaattccac
     2401 acattatacg agccggaagc ataaagtgta aagcctgggg tgcctaatga gtgagaattc
     2461 ttgaagacga aagggcctcg tgatacgcct atttttatag gttaatgtca tgataataat
     2521 ggtttcttag acgtcaggtg gcacttttcg gggaaatgtg cgcggaaccc ctatttgttt
     2581 atttttctaa atacattcaa atatgtatcc gctcatgaga caataaccct gataaatgct
     2641 tcaataatat tgaaaaagga agagtatgag tattcaacat ttccgtgtcg cccttattcc
     2701 cttttttgcg gcattttgcc ttcctgtttt tgctcaccca gaaacgctgg tgaaagtaaa
     2761 agatgctgaa gatcagttgg gtgcacgagt gggttacatc gaactggatc tcaacagcgg
     2821 taagatcctt gagagttttc gccccgaaga acgttttcca atgatgagca cttttaaagt
     2881 tctgctatgt ggcgcggtat tatcccgtgt tgacgccggg caagagcaac tcggtcgccg
     2941 catacactat tctcagaatg acttggttga gtactcacca gtcacagaaa agcatcttac
     3001 ggatggcatg acagtaagag aattatgcag tgctgccata accatgagtg ataacactgc
     3061 ggccaactta cttctgacaa cgatcggagg accgaaggag ctaaccgctt ttttgcacaa
     3121 catgggggat catgtaactc gccttgatcg ttgggaaccg gagctgaatg aagccatacc
     3181 aaacgacgag cgtgacacca cgatgcctgc agcaatggca acaacgttgc gcaaactatt
     3241 aactggcgaa ctacttactc tagcttcccg gcaacaatta atagactgga tggaggcgga
     3301 taaagttgca ggaccacttc tgcgctcggc ccttccggct ggctggttta ttgctgataa
     3361 atctggagcc ggtgagcgtg ggtctcgcgg tatcattgca gcactggggc cagatggtaa
     3421 gccctcccgt atcgtagtta tctacacgac ggggagtcag gcaactatgg atgaacgaaa
     3481 tagacagatc gctgagatag gtgcctcact gattaagcat tggtaactgt cagaccaagt
     3541 ttactcatat atactttaga ttgatttaaa acttcatttt taatttaaaa ggatctaggt
     3601 gaagatcctt tttgataatc tcatgaccaa aatcccttaa cgtgagtttt cgttccactg
     3661 agcgtcagac cccgtagaaa agatcaaagg atcttcttga gatccttttt ttctgcgcgt
     3721 aatctgctgc ttgcaaacaa aaaaaccacc gctaccagcg gtggtttgtt tgccggatca
     3781 agagctacca actctttttc cgaaggtaac tggcttcagc agagcgcaga taccaaatac
     3841 tgtccttcta gtgtagccgt agttaggcca ccacttcaag aactctgtag caccgcctac
     3901 atacctcgct ctgctaatcc tgttaccagt ggctgctgcc agtggcgata agtcgtgtct
     3961 taccgggttg gactcaagac gatagttacc ggataaggcg cagcggtcgg gctgaacggg
     4021 gggttcgtgc acacagccca gcttggagcg aacgacctac accgaactga gatacctaca
     4081 gcgtgagcta tgagaaagcg ccacgcttcc cgaagggaga aaggcggaca ggtatccggt
     4141 aagcggcagg gtcggaacag gagagcgcac gagggagctt ccagggggaa acgcctggta
     4201 tctttatagt cctgtcgggt ttcgccacct ctgacttgag cgtcgatttt tgtgatgctc
     4261 gtcagggggg cggagcctat ggaaaaacgc cagcaacgcg gcctttttac ggttcctggc
     4321 cttttgctgg ccttttgctc acatgttctt tcctgcgtta tcccctgatt ctgtggataa
     4381 ccgtattacc gcctttgagt gagctgatac cgctcgccgc agccgaacga ccgagcgcag
     4441 cgagtcagtg agcgaggaag cggaagagcg cctgatgcgg tattttctcc ttacgcatct
     4501 gtgcggtatt tcacaccgca tatggtgcac tctcagtaca atctgctctg atgccgcata
     4561 gttaagccag tatacactcc gctatcgcta cgtgactggg tcatggctgc gccccgacac
     4621 ccgccaacac ccgctgacgc gccctgacgg gcttgtctgc tcccggcatc cgcttacaga
     4681 caagctgtga ccgtctccgg gagctgcatg tgtcagaggt tttcaccgtc atcaccgaaa
     4741 cgcgcgaggc agctgcggta aagctcatca gcgtggtcgt gaagcgattc acagatgtct
     4801 gcctgttcat ccgcgtccag ctcgttgagt ttctccagaa gcgttaatgt ctggcttctg
     4861 ataaagcggg ccatgttaag ggcggttttt tcctgtttgg tcactgatgc ctccgtgtaa
     4921 ggaggatttc tgttcatggg ggtaatgata ccgatgaaac gagagaggat gctcacgata
     4981 cgggttactg atgatgaaca tgcccggtta ctggaacgtt gtgagggtaa acaactggcg
     5041 gtatggatgc ggcgggacca gagaaaaatc actcagggtc aatgccagcg cttcgttaat
     5101 acagatgtag gtgttccaca gggtagccag cagcatcctg cgatgcagat ccggaacata
     5161 atggtgcagg gcgctgactt ccgcgtttcc agactttacg aaacacggaa accgaagacc
     5221 attcatgttg ttgctcaggt cgcagacgtt ttgcagcagc agtcgcttca cgttcgctcg
     5281 cgtatcggtg attcattctg ctaaccagta aggcaacccc gccagcctag ccgggtcctc
     5341 aacgacagga gcacgatcat gcgcacccgt ggccaggacc caacgctgcc cgagatgcgc
     5401 cgcgtgcggc tgctggagat ggcggacgcg atggatatgt tctgccaagg gttggtttgc
     5461 gcattcacag ttctccgcaa gaattgattg gctccaattc ttggagtggt gaatccgtta
     5521 gcgaggtgcc gccggcttcc attcaggtcg aggtggcccg gctccatgca ccgcgacgca
     5581 acgcggggag gcagacaagg tatagggcgg cgatgcgatg tacgggccag atatacgcgt
     5641 atctgagggg actagggtgt gtttaggcga aaagcggggc ttcggttgta cgcggttagg
     5701 agtcccctca ggatatagta gtttcgcttt tgcataggga gggggaaatg tagtcttatg
     5761 caatactctt gtagtcttgc aacatggtaa cgatgagtta gcaacatgcc ttacaaggag
     5821 agaaaaagca ccgtgcatgc cgattggtgg aagtaaggtg gtacgatcgt gccttattag
     5881 gaaggcaaca gacgggtctg acatggattg gacgaaccac tgaattccgc attgcagaga
     5941 tattgtattt aagtgcctag ctcgatacaa taaacgccat ttgaccattc accacattgg
     6001 tgtgcacctg ggttgatggc cggaccgttg attccctgac gactacgagc acctgcatga
     6061 agcagaaggc ttcatttggt gaccccgacg tgatagttag ggaatagtgg tcggccacag
     6121 acggcgtggc gatcctgtct ccatccgtct cgtctatcgg gaggcgagtt cgatgaccct
     6181 ggtggagggg gctgcggctt agggaggcag aagctgagta ccgtcggagg gagctccagg
     6241 gcccggagcg actgacccct gccgagaact cagagggtcg tcggaagacg gagagtgagc
     6301 ccgacgacca ccccaggcac gtctttggtc ggcctgcgga tcaagcatgg aagccgtcat
     6361 taaggtgatt tcgtccgcgt gtaaaaccta ttgcgggaaa atctctcctt ctaagaagga
     6421 aataggggcc atgttgtccc tgttacaaaa ggaagggttg cttatgtctc cctcagattt
     6481 atattctccg gggtcctggg atcccatcac tgcggcgctc tcccagcggg caatggtact
     6541 tggaaaatcg ggagagttaa aaacctgggg attggttttg ggggcattga aggcggctcg
     6601 agaggaacag gttacatctg agcaagcaaa gttttggttg ggattagggg gagggagggt
     6661 ctctccccca ggtccggagt gcatcgagaa accagctacg gagcggcgaa tcgacaaagg
     6721 ggaggaggtg ggagaaacaa ctgtgcagcg agatgcgaag atggcgccag aggaagcggc
     6781 cacacctaaa accgttggca catcctgcta tcattgcgga acagctgttg gctgcaattg
     6841 cgccaccgcc acagcctcgg cccctcctcc cccttatgtg gggagtggtt tgtatccttc
     6901 cctggcgggg gtgggagagc agcagggcca gggagataac acgtctcggg gggcggagca
     6961 gccaagggag gagccagggc acgcgggtca ggcccctggg ccggccctga ctgactgggc
     7021 aagggtaagg gaggagcttg cgagtactgg tccgcccgtg gtggccatgc ctgtagtgat
     7081 taagacagag ggacccgcct ggacccctct ggagccaaaa ttgatcacaa gactggctga
     7141 tacggtcagg accaagggct tacgatcccc gatcactatg gcagaagtgg aagcgctcat
     7201 gtcctccccg ttgctgccgc atgacgtcac gaatctaatg agagtgattt taggacctgc
     7261 cccatatgcc ttatggatgg acgcttgggg agtccaactc cagacggtta tagcggcagc
     7321 cactcgcgac ccccgacacc cagcgaacgg tcaagggcgg ggggaacgga ctaacttgga
     7381 tcgattaaag ggcttagctg atgggatggt gggcaaccca cagggtcagg ccgcattatt
     7441 aagaccgggg gaattggttg ctattacggc gtcggctctc caggcgttta gagaagttgc
     7501 ccggctggcg gaacctgcag gtccatgggc ggacatcacg cagggaccat ctgagtcctt
     7561 tgttgatttt gccaatcggc ttataaaggc ggttgagggg tcagatctcc cgccttccgc
     7621 gcgggctccg gtgatcattg actgctttag gcagaagtca cagccagata ttcagcagct
     7681 tatacgggca gcaccctcca cgctgaccac cccaggagag ataatcaaat atgtgctaga
     7741 caggcagaag attgcccctc ttacggatca aggcatagcc gcggccatgt cgtctgctat
     7801 ccagccctta gttatggcag tagtcaatag agagagggat ggacaaactg ggtcgggtgg
     7861 tcgtgcccga gggctctgct acacttgtgg atccccggga cattatcagg cacagtgccc
     7921 gaaaaaacga aagtcaggaa acagccgtga gcgatgtcag ctgtgtgacg ggatgggaca
     7981 caacgctaaa cagtgtagga agcgggatgg caaccagggc caacgcccag gaagaggtct
     8041 ctcttcgggg ccgtggcccg gccctgagca gcctgccgtc tcgttagcga tgacaatgga
     8101 acataaagat cgccccttgg ttagggtcat tctgactaac actgggagtc atccagtcaa
     8161 acaacgttcg gtgtatatca ccgcgctgtt ggactccgga gcggacatca ctattatttc
     8221 ggaggaggat tggcctactg attggccggt ggtggacacc gcgaacccac agatccatgg
     8281 cataggaggg ggaattccca tgcgaaaatc ccgggatatg atagaggtgg gggttattaa
     8341 ccgagacggg tcgttggagc gacccctgct cctcttcccc gcagtcgcta tggttagagg
     8401 gagtatccta ggaagagatt gtctgcaggg cctagggctc cgcttgacaa atttataggg
     8461 agggccactg ttcttactgt tgcgctacat ctggctattc cgctcaaatg gaagtcagac
     8521 cgcacgcctg tgtggattga ccagtggccc cttcctgaag gtaaacttgt agcgctaacg
     8581 caattagtgg aaaaagaatt acagttagga catatagagc cctcacttag ttgttggaac
     8641 acacctgttt ttgtgatccg gaaggcttcc gggtcttatc gcttattgca tgatttgcgc
     8701 gctgttaacg ccaagcttgt tccttttggg gccgtccaac agggggcgcc agttctctcc
     8761 gcgctcccgc gtggctggcc cctgatggtc ctagacctca aggattgctt cttttctatc
     8821 cctcttgcgg aacaagatcg cgaagctttt gcatttacgc tcccctctgt gaataaccag
     8881 gcccccgctc gaagattcca atggaaggtc ttgccccaag ggatgacctg ttctcccact
     8941 atctgtcagt tggtagtggg tcaggtgctc gagcccttgc gactcaagca cccagctctg
     9001 cgcatgttgc attatatgga cgatcttttg ctagccgcct caagtcatga tgggttggaa
     9061 gcggcaggga aggaggttat cggtacattg gaaagagccg ggttcactat ttcgccggat
     9121 aagatccaga gggagcccgg agtacaatat cttgggtaca agttaggcag tacgtatgta
     9181 gcacccgtag gcttggtagc agaacccagg atagccacct tgtgggatgt tcaaaagctg
     9241 gtggggtcac ttcagtggct tcgcccagcg ttagggatcc cgccacgact gatgggtccc
     9301 ttttatgagc agttacgagg gtcagatcct aacgaggcga gggaatggaa tctagacatg
     9361 aaaatggcct ggagagagat cgtacagctt agcactactg ctgccttgga acgatgggac
     9421 cctgcccagc ctctggaagg agcggtcgct agatgtgaac agggggcaat aggggtcctg
     9481 ggacagggac tgtccacaca cccaaggcca tgtttgtggt tattctccac ccaacccacc
     9541 aaggcgttta ctgcttggtt agaagtgctc acccttttga ttactaagct acgcgcttcg
     9601 gcagtgcgaa cctttggcaa ggaggttgat atcctcctgt tgcctgcatg cttccgggag
     9661 gaccttccgc tcccggaggg gatcctgtta gcacttaggg ggtttgcagg aaaaatcagg
     9721 agtagtgaca cgccatctat ttttgacatt gcgcgtccac tgcatgtttc tctgaaagtg
     9781 agggttaccg accaccctgt gccgggaccc actgtcttta ccgacgcctc ctcaagcacc
     9841 cataaagggg tggtagtctg gagggagggc ccaaggtggg agataaaaga aatagttgat
     9901 ttgggggcaa gtgtacaaca actggaggca cgcgctgtgg ccatggcact tctgctgtgg
     9961 ccgacaacgc ccactaatgt agtgactgac tctgcgtttg ttgcgaaaat gttactcaag
    10021 atgggacagg agggagtccc gtctacagcg gcagctttta ttttagagga tgcgttaagc
    10081 caaaggtcag ccatggccgc cgttctccac gtgcggagtc attctgaagt gccagggttt
    10141 ttcacagaag gaaatgacgt ggcagatagc caagccacct ttcaagcgta tcccttgaga
    10201 gaggctaaag atcttcatac cgctctccat attggacccc gcgcgctatc caaagcgtgt
    10261 aatatatcta tgcagcaggc tagggaggtt gttcagacct gcccgcattg taattcagcc
    10321 cctgcgttgg aggccggggt aaaccctagg ggtttgggac ccctacagat atggcagaca
    10381 gactttacgc ttgagcctag aatggctccc cgttcctggc tcgctgttac tgtggacacc
    10441 gcctcatcag cgatagtcgt aactcagcat ggccgtgtta catcggttgc tgcacaacat
    10501 cattgggcca cggctatcgc cgttttggga agaccaaagg ccataaaaac agataacggg
    10561 tcctgcttca cgtctaaatc cacgcgggag tggctcgcga gatgggggat agcacacacc
    10621 accgggattc cgggaaattc ccagggtcaa gctatggtag agcgggccaa ccggctcctg
    10681 aaagataaga tccgtgtgct tgcggaaggg gacggcttta tgaaaagaat ccccgccagc
    10741 aaacaggggg aactactagc caaagcaatg tatgccctca atcactttga gcgtggtgaa
    10801 aacacaaaaa caccggtaca aaaacactgg agacctaccg ttcttacaga aggacccccg
    10861 gttaaaatac gaatagagac aggggagtgg gaaaaaggat ggaacgtgct ggtctgggga
    10921 cgaggttatg ccgctgtgaa aaacagggac actgataagg ttatttgggt accctctcgg
    10981 aaagttaaac cggatgtcac ccaaaaggat gaggtgacta agaaagatga ggcgagccct
    11041 ctttttgcag gcatttctga ctggataccc tgggaagacg agcaagaagg actccaagga
    11101 gaaaccgcta gcaacaagca agaaagaccc ggagaagaca cccttgctgc caacgagagt
    11161 taattatatt ctcattattg gtgtcctggt cttgtgtgag gttacggggg taagagctga
    11221 tgtccactta ctcgagcagc cagggaacct ttggattaca tgggccaacc gtacaggcca
    11281 aacggatttt tgcctctcta cacagtcagc cacctcccct tttcaaacat gtttgatagg
    11341 tatcccgtcc cctatttccg agggtgattt taagggatat gtttctgata caaattgcac
    11401 caccttggga actgatcggt tagtctcgtc agccgacttt actggcggac ctgacaacag
    11461 taccaccctc acttatcgga aggtctcatg cttgttgtta aagctgaatg tctctatgtg
    11521 ggatgagcca cctgaactac agctgttagg ttcccagtct ctccctaaca ttactaatat
    11581 tgctcagatt tccggtataa ccgggggatg cgtaggcttc agaccacaag gggttccttg
    11641 gtatctaggt tggtctagac aggaggccac gcggtttctc cttagacacc cctctttctc
    11701 taaatccacg gaaccgttta cggtggtgac agcggatagg cacaatcttt ttatggggag
    11761 tgagtactgc ggtgcatatg gctacagatt ttggaacatg tataactgct cacaggtggg
    11821 gcggcagtac cgctgtggta atgcgcgcag cccccgcccg ggtcttcctg aaatccagtg
    11881 tacaaggaga ggaggcaaat gggttaatca atcacaggaa attaatgagt cggagccgtt
    11941 cagctttacg gtgaactgta cagctagtag tttgggtaat gccagtgggt gttgcggaaa
    12001 agcaggcacg attctcccgg gaaagtgggt cgacagcaca caaggtagtt tcaccaaacc
    12061 aaaagcgcta ccacccgcaa ttttcctcat ttgtggggat cgcgcatggc aaggaattcc
    12121 cagtcgtccg gtagggggcc cctgctattt aggcaagctt accatgttag cacctaagca
    12181 tacagatatt ctcaaggtgc ttgtcaattc atcgcggaca ggtataagac gtaaacgaag
    12241 cacctcacac ctggatgata catgctcaga tgaagtgcag ctttggggtc ctacagcaag
    12301 aatctttgca tctatcctag ccccgggggt agcagctgcg caagccttaa gagaaattga
    12361 gagactagcc tgttggtccg ttaaacaggc taacttgaca acatcactcc tcggggactt
    12421 attggatgat gtcacgagta ttcgacacgc ggtcctgcag aaccgagcgg ctattgactt
    12481 cttgctccta gctcacggcc atggctgtga ggacgttgcc ggaatgtgct gtttcaattt
    12541 gagtgatcac agtgagtcta tacagaagaa gttccagcta atgaaggaac atgtcaataa
    12601 gatcggcgtg gacagcgacc caattggaag ttggctgcga ggactattcg ggggaatagg
    12661 agaatgggcc gttcatttgc tgaaaggact gcttttgggg cttgtagtta ttttgttgct
    12721 agtagtgtgc ctgccttgcc ttttgcaaat cgtatgcggt aacatcagaa agatgattaa
    12781 taactccatc agctaccaca cggaatataa gaagctgcaa aaggcctgtg ggcagcctga
    12841 aagcagaata gtataaggca gtacatgggt ggtggtatag cgcttgcgag tccatcgagg
    12901 aaggcaggaa agacagctat tggtaattgt gaaatacgct tttgtctgtg tgctgcagga
    12961 gctgagctga ctctgctggt ggcctcgcgt accactgtgg catcggcggc cgcgca
//
